Addgene plasmid #142408: TFORF2356
Purpose: Lentiviral vector for overexpressing transcription factor ORFs with unique 24-bp barcodes. Barcodes facilitate identification of transcription factors in pooled screens.
Depositing lab: Feng Zhang. Depositing organization: Broad Institute. Publication: A transcription factor atlas of directed differentiation. Joung J, Ma S, Tay T, Geiger-Schuller KR, Kirchgatterer PC, Verdine VK, Guo B, Arias-Garcia MA, Allen WE, Singh A, Kuksenko O, Abudayyeh OO, Gootenberg JS, Fu Z, Macrae RK, Buenrostro JD, Regev A, Zhang F. Cell. 2023 Jan 5;186(1):209-229.e26. doi: 10.1016/j.cell.2022.11.026. PubMed 36608654.
Backbone
  Vector backbone: pLX_TRC317
  Backbone manufacturer: Broad Institute Genetic Perturbation Platform
  Backbone size w/o insert (bp): 8264
  Vector type: Mammalian Expression, Lentiviral
  Selectable markers: Puromycin
Growth in bacteria
  Bacterial resistance: Ampicillin, 100 μg/mL
  Growth temperature: 37°C
  Growth strain: NEB Stable
  Copy number: High Copy
Gene/Insert
  Gene/Insert name: ZNF648
  Species: H. sapiens (human)
  Insert size (bp): 1808
  Entrez Gene: ZNF648
  Promoter: EF1a
  Cloning method: Unknown
  Sequencing primers: 5′ GGGTGGAGACTGAAGTTAGGCCAG; 3′ CACATAGCGTAAAAGGAGCAACATAG
Terms and licenses: Academic/Nonprofit Terms; Industry Terms: Not Available to Industry
Depositor comments: XM_017000301,XM_017000302,NM_001009992,ENST00000339948 . The transcription factor ORF portion of this plasmid was synthesized by Genewiz. Please test multiple small colonies in case of plasmid recombination. To make this collection available in a timely manner, a portion of this collection was not fully sequenced by Addgene. If an Addgene verified full plasmid sequence is not available, please contact us prior to placing an order to request the full sequence.
How to cite: TFORF2356 was a gift from Feng Zhang (Addgene plasmid # 142408 ; http://n2t.net/addgene:142408 ; RRID:Addgene_142408)
