[The description below was written by a language model from this plasmid's Addgene catalogue record and pLannotate feature annotations shown in this document.]
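Description:
TFORF2356 is a lentiviral mammalian expression plasmid built on the pLX_TRC317 backbone, carrying the human zinc-finger gene ZNF648 as one member of a barcoded transcription factor ORF collection. In bacteria it is maintained through a high-copy ColE1/pUC-type origin and selected with ampicillin via the β-lactamase gene. An f1 origin and remnants of a lac/lacZα cloning region flanked by T7 and T3 promoters are also present in the backbone. The depositor notes that the plasmid can recombine during propagation, which is common for LTR-containing vectors.

The viral portion has a third-generation, self-inactivating layout. An RSV promoter drives a truncated HIV-1 5' LTR, followed by the Ψ packaging signal with a gag fragment, the Rev response element for Rev-dependent nuclear export of the genomic RNA, a cPPT/CTS element, and a ΔU3 3' LTR with a downstream SV40 polyadenylation signal. Within this unit, an SV40 early promoter/origin region drives puromycin N-acetyltransferase for selection of transduced cells. The strong constitutive EF-1α promoter drives the synthesized ZNF648 ORF, and a WPRE downstream enhances transcript expression.

The annotation detects ZNF648 as two fragments separated by an unannotated gap, although the catalogue lists a single 1808 bp insert. The unique 24-bp barcode described in the record is not annotated as a feature, so its position cannot be given. A short U6 promoter fragment lies between the ORF and the WPRE, but its role is not stated.

The construct is intended for overexpressing ZNF648 in mammalian cells, particularly in pooled screens where the barcode identifies which transcription factor each cell received, as in directed differentiation studies.
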