Features (pLannotate 1.2.2; 32 found; start..end, strand, type, name):
      5..231     +  promoter       RSV promoter: Rous sarcoma virus enhancer/promoter
    232..412     +  LTR            5' LTR (truncated): truncated 5' long terminal repeat (LTR) from HIV-1
    459..584     +  misc_feature   HIV-1 Ψ: packaging signal of human immunodeficiency virus type 1
    568..931     +  CDS            HIV-1 gag (fragment): gag protein from human immunodeficiency virus 1; gag
   1077..1310    +  misc_feature   RRE: The Rev response element (RRE) of HIV-1 allows for Rev-dependent mRNA export from the nucleus to the cytoplasm.
   1687..1713    +  CDS            Rev (fragment): human immunodeficiency virus 1 (HIV-1) Rev protein; rev; enhances nuclear export of unspliced and incompletely spliced viral mRNAs
   1720..1743    +  promoter       SV40 promoter (fragment): SV40 early promoter
   1744..1815    +  promoter       SV40 promoter (fragment): SV40 enhancer and early promoter
   1839..1974    +  rep_origin     SV40 ori: SV40 origin of replication
   2020..2616    +  CDS            PuroR (fragment): puromycin N-acetyltransferase; pac from Streptomyces; confers resistance to puromycin
   2665..2782    +  misc_feature   cPPT/CTS: central polypurine tract and central termination sequence of HIV-1
   2847..2913    +  CDS            small t antigen (fragment): SV40 (simian virus 40) small t antigen
   2920..4098    +  promoter       EF-1α promoter: strong constitutive promoter for human elongation factor EF-1α
   4115..5281    +  CDS            ZNF648 (fragment): ZN648_HUMAN - Experimental evidence at protein level: Swiss-Prot protein existence level 1. May be involved in transcriptional regulation. From Homo sapiens (Human).
   5756..5818    +  CDS            ZNF648 (fragment): ZN648_HUMAN - Experimental evidence at protein level: Swiss-Prot protein existence level 1. May be involved in transcriptional regulation. From Homo sapiens (Human).
   5834..5887    +  promoter       U6 promoter (fragment): RNA polymerase III promoter for human U6 snRNA
   5929..6517    +  misc_feature   WPRE: woodchuck hepatitis virus posttranscriptional regulatory element
   6568..6587    +  misc_feature   cPPT/CTS (fragment): central polypurine tract and central termination sequence of HIV-1
   6589..6822    +  LTR            3' LTR (ΔU3): self-inactivating 3' long terminal repeat (LTR) from HIV-1
   6900..7021    +  polyA_signal   SV40 poly(A) signal: SV40 polyadenylation signal
   7061..7196    +  rep_origin     SV40 ori: SV40 origin of replication
   7217..7235    -  promoter       T7 promoter: promoter for bacteriophage T7 RNA polymerase
   7243..7398    +  CDS            lacZα (fragment): LacZα fragment of β-galactosidase; lacZ fragment
   7403..7831    +  rep_origin     f1 ori (sequence partly withheld): f1 bacteriophage origin of replication; arrow indicates direction of (+) strand synthesis
   7884..7988    +  promoter       AmpR promoter: bla
   7989..8849    +  CDS            AmpR: β-lactamase; bla; confers resistance to ampicillin, carbenicillin, and related antibiotics
   9020..9608    +  rep_origin     ori: high-copy-number ColE1/pMB1/pBR322/pUC origin of replication
   9791..9883    +  CDS            lacI (fragment): lac repressor; lacI; The lac repressor binds to the lac operator to inhibit transcription in E. coli. This inhibition can be relieved by adding lactose or isopropyl-β-D-thiogalactopyranoside (IPTG).
   9896..9917    +  protein_bind   CAP binding site: CAP binding activates transcription in the presence of cAMP. E. coli catabolite activator protein
   9932..9962    +  promoter       lac promoter: promoter for the E. coli lac operon
   9970..9986    +  protein_bind   lac operator: The lac repressor binds to the lac operator to inhibit transcription in E. coli. This inhibition can be relieved by adding lactose or isopropyl-β-D-thiogalactopyranoside (IPTG). lac repressor encoded by lacI
  10031..10049   +  promoter       T3 promoter: promoter for bacteriophage T3 RNA polymerase
>Addgene plasmid #142408 | TFORF2356 | addgene full sequence | sequence record 400960 | Addgene NGS Result
TTAATGTAGTCTTATGCAATACTCTTGTAGTCTTGCAACATGGTAACGATGAGTTAGCAACATGCCTTAC
AAGGAGAGAAAAAGCACCGTGCATGCCGATTGGTGGAAGTAAGGTGGTACGATCGTGCCTTATTAGGAAG
GCAACAGACGGGTCTGACATGGATTGGACGAACCACTGAATTGCCGCATTGCAGAGATATTGTATTTAAG
TGCCTAGCTCGATACATAAACGGGTCTCTCTGGTTAGACCAGATCTGAGCCTGGGAGCTCTCTGGCTAAC
TAGGGAACCCACTGCTTAAGCCTCAATAAAGCTTGCCTTGAGTGCTTCAAGTAGTGTGTGCCCGTCTGTT
GTGTGACTCTGGTAACTAGAGATCCCTCAGACCCTTTTAGTCAGTGTGGAAAATCTCTAGCAGTGGCGCC
CGAACAGGGACTTGAAAGCGAAAGGGAAACCAGAGGAGCTCTCTCGACGCAGGACTCGGCTTGCTGAAGC
GCGCACGGCAAGAGGCGAGGGGCGGCGACTGGTGAGTACGCCAAAAATTTTGACTAGCGGAGGCTAGAAG
GAGAGAGATGGGTGCGAGAGCGTCAGTATTAAGCGGGGGAGAATTAGATCGCGATGGGAAAAAATTCGGT
TAAGGCCAGGGGGAAAGAAAAAATATAAATTAAAACATATAGTATGGGCAAGCAGGGAGCTAGAACGATT
CGCAGTTAATCCTGGCCTGTTAGAAACATCAGAAGGCTGTAGACAAATACTGGGACAGCTACAACCATCC
CTTCAGACAGGATCAGAAGAACTTAGATCATTATATAATACAGTAGCAACCCTCTATTGTGTGCATCAAA
GGATAGAGATAAAAGACACCAAGGAAGCTTTAGACAAGATAGAGGAAGAGCAAAACAAAAGTAAGACCAC
CGCACAGCAAGCGGCCGCTGATCTTCAGACCTGGAGGAGGAGATATGAGGGACAATTGGAGAAGTGAATT
ATATAAATATAAAGTAGTAAAAATTGAACCATTAGGAGTAGCACCCACCAAGGCAAAGAGAAGAGTGGTG
CAGAGAGAAAAAAGAGCAGTGGGAATAGGAGCTTTGTTCCTTGGGTTCTTGGGAGCAGCAGGAAGCACTA
TGGGCGCAGCGTCAATGACGCTGACGGTACAGGCCAGACAATTATTGTCTGGTATAGTGCAGCAGCAGAA
CAATTTGCTGAGGGCTATTGAGGCGCAACAGCATCTGTTGCAACTCACAGTCTGGGGCATCAAGCAGCTC
CAGGCAAGAATCCTGGCTGTGGAAAGATACCTAAAGGATCAACAGCTCCTGGGGATTTGGGGTTGCTCTG
GAAAACTCATTTGCACCACTGCTGTGCCTTGGAATGCTAGTTGGAGTAATAAATCTCTGGAACAGATTTG
GAATCACACGACCTGGATGGAGTGGGACAGAGAAATTAACAATTACACAAGCTTAATACACTCCTTAATT
GAAGAATCGCAAAACCAGCAAGAAAAGAATGAACAAGAATTATTGGAATTAGATAAATGGGCAAGTTTGT
GGAATTGGTTTAACATAACAAATTGGCTGTGGTATATAAAATTATTCATAATGATAGTAGGAGGCTTGGT
AGGTTTAAGAATAGTTTTTGCTGTACTTTCTATAGTGAATAGAGTTAGGCAGGGATATTCACCATTATCG
TTTCAGACCCACCTCCCAACCCCGAGGGGACCCATGCATTGCATCTCAATTAGTCAGCAACCAGGTGTGG
AAAGTCCCCAGGCTCCCCAGCAGGCAGAAGTATGCAAAGCATGCGTCTCAATTAGTCAGCAACCATAGTC
CCGCCCCTAACTCCGCCCATCCCGCCCCTAACTCCGCCCAGTTCCGCCCATTCTCCGCCCCATGGCTGAC
TAATTTTTTTTATTTATGCAGAGGCCGAGGCCGCCTCGGCCTCTGAGCTATTCCAGAAGTAGTGAGGAGG
CTTTTTTGGAGGCCTAGGCTTTTGCAAAAAGCTTTCTAGAGGTACCACCGGAGCTTACCATGACCGAGTA
CAAGCCCACGGTGCGCCTCGCCACCCGCGACGACGTCCCCAGGGCCGTACGCACCCTCGCCGCCGCGTTC
GCCGACTACCCCGCCACGCGCCACACCGTCGATCCGGACCGCCACATCGAGCGGGTCACCGAGCTGCAAG
AACTCTTCCTCACGCGCGTCGGGCTCGACATCGGCAAGGTGTGGGTCGCGGACGACGGCGCCGCCGTGGC
GGTCTGGACCACGCCGGAGAGCGTCGAAGCGGGGGCGGTGTTCGCCGAGATCGGCCCGCGCATGGCCGAG
TTGAGCGGTTCCCGGCTGGCCGCGCAGCAACAGATGGAAGGCCTCCTGGCGCCGCACCGGCCCAAGGAGC
CCGCGTGGTTCCTGGCCACCGTCGGCGTCTCGCCCGACCACCAGGGCAAGGGTCTGGGCAGCGCCGTCGT
GCTCCCCGGAGTGGAGGCGGCCGAGCGCGCCGGGGTGCCCGCCTTCCTGGAGACCTCCGCGCCCCGCAAC
CTCCCCTTCTACGAGCGGCTCGGCTTCACCGTCACCGCCGACGTCGAGGTGCCCGAAGGACCGCGCACCT
GGTGCATGACCCGCAAGCCCGGTGCCAGTTAACGAATTCTAGATCTTGAGACAAATGGCAGTATTCATCC
ACAATTTTAAAAGAAAAGGGGGGATTGGGGGGTACAGTGCAGGGGAAAGAATAGTAGACATAATAGCAAC
AGACATACAAACTAAAGAATTACAAAAACAAATTACAAAAATTCAAAATTTTCGGGTTTATTACAGGGAC
AGCAGAGATCCACTTTGGCGCCGGCTCGAGGCCTGCAGGTGCAAAGATGGATAAAGTTTTAAACAGAGAG
GAATCTTTGCAGCTAATGGACCTTCTAGGTCTTGAAAGGAGTGGGAATTGGCTCCGGTGCCCGTCAGTGG
GCAGAGCGCACATCGCCCACAGTCCCCGAGAAGTTGGGGGGAGGGGTCGGCAATTGAACCGGTGCCTAGA
GAAGGTGGCGCGGGGTAAACTGGGAAAGTGATGTCGTGTACTGGCTCCGCCTTTTTCCCGAGGGTGGGGG
AGAACCGTATATAAGTGCAGTAGTCGCCGTGAACGTTCTTTTTCGCAACGGGTTTGCCGCCAGAACACAG
GTAAGTGCCGTGTGTGGTTCCCGCGGGCCTGGCCTCTTTACGGGTTATGGCCCTTGCGTGCCTTGAATTA
CTTCCACCTGGCTGCAGTACGTGATTCTTGATCCCGAGCTTCGGGTTGGAAGTGGGTGGGAGAGTTCGAG
GCCTTGCGCTTAAGGAGCCCCTTCGCCTCGTGCTTGAGTTGAGGCCTGGCCTGGGCGCTGGGGCCGCCGC
GTGCGAATCTGGTGGCACCTTCGCGCCTGTCTCGCTGCTTTCGATAAGTCTCTAGCCATTTAAAATTTTT
GATGACCTGCTGCGACGCTTTTTTTCTGGCAAGATAGTCTTGTAAATGCGGGCCAAGATCTGCACACTGG
TATTTCGGTTTTTGGGGCCGCGGGCGGCGACGGGGCCCGTGCGTCCCAGCGCACATGTTCGGCGAGGCGG
GGCCTGCGAGCGCGGCCACCGAGAATCGGACGGGGGTAGTCTCAAGCTGGCCGGCCTGCTCTGGTGCCTG
GCCTCGCGCCGCCGTGTATCGCCCCGCCCTGGGCGGCAAGGCTGGCCCGGTCGGCACCAGTTGCGTGAGC
GGAAAGATGGCCGCTTCCCGGCCCTGCTGCAGGGAGCTCAAAATGGAGGACGCGGCGCTCGGGAGAGCGG
GCGGGTGAGTCACCCACACAAAGGAAAAGGGCCTTTCCGTCCTCAGCCGTCGCTTCATGTGACTCCACGG
AGTACCGGGCGCCGTCCAGGCACCTCGATTAGTTCTCGAGCTTTTGGAGTACGTCGTCTTTAGGTTGGGG
GGAGGGGTTTTATGCGATGGAGTTTCCCCACACTGAGTGGGTGGAGACTGAAGTTAGGCCAGCTTGGCAC
TTGATGTAATTCTCCTTGGAATTTGCCCTTTTTGAGTTTGGATCTTGGTTCATTCTCAAGCCTCAGACAG
TGGTTCAAAGTTTTTTTCTTCCATTTCAGGTGTCGTGAGGCTAGCACCGCCACCATGGCACAAGTGGACT
CCCAGGACAGGTGGGGAGAGGCGTCTCCTCTCAGCAGCTTGACTGAGGAAGCTCATGACACCCAGATGCT
GAGCATGAACTTAGAGAGTGACGATGAAGATGGTGGGGAGGCCGAAAAAGAGGGCACCGCTGACCCGGTG
GCCTGTCCAAGGGGCAGCTCCCCAGTAACACACGAAAATCCTGACTTGCCATGGCCCCATCCACTGGGCA
AAGAGGAAGAGAAATTCTCTGACTCCTCCAGTGCTGGGGGCATGGGGCAGAAACCAGTGGAAATGTCTGG
GAAAGCCAGTTGGAGCAGAGATGTGACAAAGATCAACGAGACCCAGGGTTCCCCGGGAGCAAGCAGAGCT
CTGGGTTCCCTTCCCAGTGGTCTCGCACACAAATTGTTAGGTCAGATGCAACCTCTTGGGGACCGACTAC
CTGCGGGTGATGATGGATACTCGGGGGCAAACCAGGACGCAGTCTTGGATGTCCCACCCAGCTTCCCCAG
CAATGGAAAGTATCTCTGTGCGCACAAAAGTGTAGACACGTCCGCAGGGAACTCTTCTCTGTTGTGTTTC
CCCAGGCCGGGGAGCAACTGGGACCTTCCCACGCAAGAGACACATACACCAGCCCAGGCGTCGGCCACCC
CAGCCAGCCTGGCTGCCGCGGTCCTGGCAAAAGCGCGGAACAGCAGGAAAGTACAGAACCAGGCGGGCCG
GCGCGAGGGCGGAGAGGCTGAGGCGCGTCCCTACAGGTGCCTGCGGGGCGGGCGGGCCTTTCAGAAGCCC
AGCAAGCCGCTGAGCCCCGCGGAGACGCGCGGCGGCGCCGCCAAGCGCTACGCGTGCGAGCTATGCGGGA
AGGCCTACTCCCACCGCGGCACACTCCAGCAGCACAGGCGCCTGCACACGGGCGAGCGGCCCTACCAGTG
CTCCTTCTGCGACAAGGCCTACACCTGGTCCTCCGACCACCGGAAGCACATCCGCACCCACACAGGCGAG
AAACCCTACCCGTGTCCAGACTGCGGGAAGGCCTTCGTGCGCTCTTCGGACCTGCGCAAACACCAGCGCA
ACATGCACAGCAACAATAAGCCCTTCCCGTGCTCCGAGTGCGGCCTGACCTTCAACAAGCCGCTGTCGCT
GCTGCGCCACCAGCGCACGCACCTGGGCGCCAAGCCCTTCCGCTGCCCCGCCTGCGACCGGGAGTTCGCT
GTGGCCAGCCGCATGGTGGAGCACCAGCGCGTGCACTCGGGCGAGCGGCCCTTCCCCTGCCCCACCTGCG
GCAAGTGCTTCACCAAGTCCTCCAATCTGTCCGAGCACCAGACGCTGCACACCGGCCAGAGGCCTTTCAA
GTGCGCTGACTGCGGCGTGGCCTTCGCGCAGCCCTCGCGCCTCGTGCGCCACCAGCGCATCCACACTGGC
GAGAGGCCCTTTCCTTGCACGCAGTGTGGCCAGGCCTTTGCCCGCTCTTCGACCCTGAAGCGGCACCAAC
AGATCCACTCCGGGGAGAAGGGATTCCTCTGTGCCGAGTGCGGCAGGGCCTTCCGCATTGCCTCTGAGTT
GGCCCAGCACATACGAATGCACAACGGAGAGAGGCCCTACCAGTGTGAGGACTGCGGCCAGGCCTTCACC
AGGTCCAATCACCTCCAACGACACCGAGCCAAGCACGGCACCTGCAAGAAGGAGCCCATCCCTTCCTCCT
CTGACGAGTAGTAATGAACTAGTCCGTAACTTGAAAGTATTTCGATTTCTTGGCTTTATATATCTTGTGG
AAAGGACGAGGCGATCCGTTATACAAGCACCACACGCGTTAAGTCGACAATCAACCTCTGGATTACAAAA
TTTGTGAAAGATTGACTGGTATTCTTAACTATGTTGCTCCTTTTACGCTATGTGGATACGCTGCTTTAAT
GCCTTTGTATCATGCTATTGCTTCCCGTATGGCTTTCATTTTCTCCTCCTTGTATAAATCCTGGTTGCTG
TCTCTTTATGAGGAGTTGTGGCCCGTTGTCAGGCAACGTGGCGTGGTGTGCACTGTGTTTGCTGACGCAA
CCCCCACTGGTTGGGGCATTGCCACCACCTGTCAGCTCCTTTCCGGGACTTTCGCTTTCCCCCTCCCTAT
TGCCACGGCGGAACTCATCGCCGCCTGCCTTGCCCGCTGCTGGACAGGGGCTCGGCTGTTGGGCACTGAC
AATTCCGTGGTGTTGTCGGGGAAATCATCGTCCTTTCCTTGGCTGCTCGCCTGTGTTGCCACCTGGATTC
TGCGCGGGACGTCCTTCTGCTACGTCCCTTCGGCCCTCAATCCAGCGGACCTTCCTTCCCGCGGCCTGCT
GCCGGCTCTGCGGCCTCTTCCGCGTCTTCGCCTTCGCCCTCAGACGAGTCGGATCTCCCTTTGGGCCGCC
TCCCCGCGTCGACTTTAAGACCAATGACTTACAAGGCAGCTGTAGATCTTAGCCACTTTTTAAAAGAAAA
GGGGGGACTGGAAGGGCTAATTCACTCCCAACGAAGACAAGATCTGCTTTTTGCTTGTACTGGGTCTCTC
TGGTTAGACCAGATCTGAGCCTGGGAGCTCTCTGGCTAACTAGGGAACCCACTGCTTAAGCCTCAATAAA
GCTTGCCTTGAGTGCTTCAAGTAGTGTGTGCCCGTCTGTTGTGTGACTCTGGTAACTAGAGATCCCTCAG
ACCCTTTTAGTCAGTGTGGAAAATCTCTAGCAGTACGTATAGTAGTTCATGTCATCTTATTATTCAGTAT
TTATAACTTGCAAAGAAATGAATATCAGAGAGTGAGAGGAACTTGTTTATTGCAGCTTATAATGGTTACA
AATAAAGCAATAGCATCACAAATTTCACAAATAAAGCATTTTTTTCACTGCATTCTAGTTGTGGTTTGTC
CAAACTCATCAATGTATCTTATCATGTCTGGCTCTAGCTATCCCGCCCCTAACTCCGCCCATCCCGCCCC
TAACTCCGCCCAGTTCCGCCCATTCTCCGCCCCATGGCTGACTAATTTTTTTTATTTATGCAGAGGCCGA
GGCCGCCTCGGCCTCTGAGCTATTCCAGAAGTAGTGAGGAGGCTTTTTTGGAGGCCTAGGGACGTACCCA
ATTCGCCCTATAGTGAGTCGTATTACGCGCGCTCACTGGCCGTCGTTTTACAACGTCGTGACTGGGAAAA
CCCTGGCGTTACCCAACTTAATCGCCTTGCAGCACATCCCCCTTTCGCCAGCTGGCGTAATAGCGAAGAG
GCCCGCACTGATCGCCCTTCCCAACAGTTGCGCAGCCTGAATGGCGAATGGG
[124 nt withheld, positions 7403-7526]
C
[91 nt withheld, positions 7528-7618]
A
[49 nt withheld, positions 7620-7668]
CCTTTGACGTTGGAGTCCACGTTCTTT
[37 nt withheld, positions 7696-7732]
ACCCTATCTCGGTCTATTCTTTTGATTTATAAGGGATTTTGCCGATTTCGGCCTATTGGTTAAAAAATGA
GCTGATTTAACAAAAATTTAACGCGAATTTTAACAAAATATTAACGCTTACAATTTAGGTGGCACTTTTC
GGGGAAATGTGCGCGGAACCCCTATTTGTTTATTTTTCTAAATACATTCAAATATGTATCCGCTCATGAG
ACAATAACCCTGATAAATGCTTCAATAATATTGAAAAAGGAAGAGTATGAGTATTCAACATTTCCGTGTC
GCCCTTATTCCCTTTTTTGCGGCATTTTGCCTTCCTGTTTTTGCTCACCCAGAAACGCTGGTGAAAGTAA
AAGATGCTGAAGATCAGTTGGGTGCACGAGTGGGTTACATCGAACTGGATCTCAACAGCGGTAAGATCCT
TGAGAGTTTTCGCCCCGAAGAACGTTTTCCAATGATGAGCACTTTTAAAGTTCTGCTATGTGGCGCGGTA
TTATCCCGTATTGACGCCGGGCAAGAGCAACTCGGTCGCCGCATACACTATTCTCAGAATGACTTGGTTG
AGTACTCACCAGTCACAGAAAAGCATCTTACGGATGGCATGACAGTAAGAGAATTATGCAGTGCTGCCAT
AACCATGAGTGATAACACTGCGGCCAACTTACTTCTGACAACGATCGGAGGACCGAAGGAGCTAACCGCT
TTTTTGCACAACATGGGGGATCATGTAACTCGCCTTGATCGTTGGGAACCGGAGCTGAATGAAGCCATAC
CAAACGACGAGCGTGACACCACGATGCCTGTAGCAATGGCAACAACGTTGCGCAAACTATTAACTGGCGA
ACTACTTACTCTAGCTTCCCGGCAACAATTAATAGACTGGATGGAGGCGGATAAAGTTGCAGGACCACTT
CTGCGCTCGGCCCTTCCGGCTGGCTGGTTTATTGCTGATAAATCTGGAGCCGGTGAGCGTGGGTCTCGCG
GTATCATTGCAGCACTGGGGCCAGATGGTAAGCCCTCCCGTATCGTAGTTATCTACACGACGGGGAGTCA
GGCAACTATGGATGAACGAAATAGACAGATCGCTGAGATAGGTGCCTCACTGATTAAGCATTGGTAACTG
TCAGACCAAGTTTACTCATATATACTTTAGATTGATTTAAAACTTCATTTTTAATTTAAAAGGATCTAGG
TGAAGATCCTTTTTGATAATCTCATGACCAAAATCCCTTAACGTGAGTTTTCGTTCCACTGAGCGTCAGA
CCCCGTAGAAAAGATCAAAGGATCTTCTTGAGATCCTTTTTTTCTGCGCGTAATCTGCTGCTTGCAAACA
AAAAAACCACCGCTACCAGCGGTGGTTTGTTTGCCGGATCAAGAGCTACCAACTCTTTTTCCGAAGGTAA
CTGGCTTCAGCAGAGCGCAGATACCAAATACTGTTCTTCTAGTGTAGCCGTAGTTAGGCCACCACTTCAA
GAACTCTGTAGCACCGCCTACATACCTCGCTCTGCTAATCCTGTTACCAGTGGCTGCTGCCAGTGGCGAT
AAGTCGTGTCTTACCGGGTTGGACTCAAGACGATAGTTACCGGATAAGGCGCAGCGGTCGGGCTGAACGG
GGGGTTCGTGCACACAGCCCAGCTTGGAGCGAACGACCTACACCGAACTGAGATACCTACAGCGTGAGCT
ATGAGAAAGCGCCACGCTTCCCGAAGGGAGAAAGGCGGACAGGTATCCGGTAAGCGGCAGGGTCGGAACA
GGAGAGCGCACGAGGGAGCTTCCAGGGGGAAACGCCTGGTATCTTTATAGTCCTGTCGGGTTTCGCCACC
TCTGACTTGAGCGTCGATTTTTGTGATGCTCGTCAGGGGGGCGGAGCCTATGGAAAAACGCCAGCAACGC
GGCCTTTTTACGGTTCCTGGCCTTTTGCTGGCCTTTTGCTCACATGTTCTTTCCTGCGTTATCCCCTGAT
TCTGTGGATAACCGTATTACCGCCTTTGAGTGAGCTGATACCGCTCGCCGCAGCCGAACGACCGAGCGCA
GCGAGTCAGTGAGCGAGGAAGCGGAAGAGCGCCCAATACGCAAACCGCCTCTCCCCGCGCGTTGGCCGAT
TCATTAATGCAGCTGGCACGACAGGTTTCCCGACTGGAAAGCGGGCAGTGAGCGCAACGCAATTAATGTG
AGTTAGCTCACTCATTAGGCACCCCAGGCTTTACACTTTATGCTTCCGGCTCGTATGTTGTGTGGAATTG
TGAGCGGATAACAATTTCACACAGGAAACAGCTATGACCATGATTACGCCAAGCGCGCAATTAACCCTCA
CTAAAGGGAACAAAAGCTGGAGCTGCAAGC
