>Addgene plasmid #142408 | TFORF2356 | depositor partial sequence | sequence record 279362 | Insert
ACCGCCACCATGGCACAAGTGGACTCCCAGGACAGGTGGGGAGAGGCGTCTCCTCTCAGCAGCTTGACTG
AGGAAGCTCATGACACCCAGATGCTGAGCATGAACTTAGAGAGTGACGATGAAGATGGTGGGGAGGCCGA
AAAAGAGGGCACCGCTGACCCGGTGGCCTGTCCAAGGGGCAGCTCCCCAGTAACACACGAAAATCCTGAC
TTGCCATGGCCCCATCCACTGGGCAAAGAGGAAGAGAAATTCTCTGACTCCTCCAGTGCTGGGGGCATGG
GGCAGAAACCAGTGGAAATGTCTGGGAAAGCCAGTTGGAGCAGAGATGTGACAAAGATCAACGAGACCCA
GGGTTCCCCGGGAGCAAGCAGAGCTCTGGGTTCCCTTCCCAGTGGTCTCGCACACAAATTGTTAGGTCAG
ATGCAACCTCTTGGGGACCGACTACCTGCGGGTGATGATGGATACTCGGGGGCAAACCAGGACGCAGTCT
TGGATGTCCCACCCAGCTTCCCCAGCAATGGAAAGTATCTCTGTGCGCACAAAAGTGTAGACACGTCCGC
AGGGAACTCTTCTCTGTTGTGTTTCCCCAGGCCGGGGAGCAACTGGGACCTTCCCACGCAAGAGACACAT
ACACCAGCCCAGGCGTCGGCCACCCCAGCCAGCCTGGCTGCCGCGGTCCTGGCAAAAGCGCGGAACAGCA
GGAAAGTACAGAACCAGGCGGGCCGGCGCGAGGGCGGAGAGGCTGAGGCGCGTCCCTACAGGTGCCTGCG
GGGCGGGCGGGCCTTTCAGAAGCCCAGCAAGCCGCTGAGCCCCGCGGAGACGCGCGGCGGCGCCGCCAAG
CGCTACGCGTGCGAGCTATGCGGGAAGGCCTACTCCCACCGCGGCACACTCCAGCAGCACAGGCGCCTGC
ACACGGGCGAGCGGCCCTACCAGTGCTCCTTCTGCGACAAGGCCTACACCTGGTCCTCCGACCACCGGAA
GCACATCCGCACCCACACAGGCGAGAAACCCTACCCGTGTCCAGACTGCGGGAAGGCCTTCGTGCGCTCT
TCGGACCTGCGCAAACACCAGCGCAACATGCACAGCAACAATAAGCCCTTCCCGTGCTCCGAGTGCGGCC
TGACCTTCAACAAGCCGCTGTCGCTGCTGCGCCACCAGCGCACGCACCTGGGCGCCAAGCCCTTCCGCTG
CCCCGCCTGCGACCGGGAGTTCGCTGTGGCCAGCCGCATGGTGGAGCACCAGCGCGTGCACTCGGGCGAG
CGGCCCTTCCCCTGCCCCACCTGCGGCAAGTGCTTCACCAAGTCCTCCAATCTGTCCGAGCACCAGACGC
TGCACACCGGCCAGAGGCCTTTCAAGTGCGCTGACTGCGGCGTGGCCTTCGCGCAGCCCTCGCGCCTCGT
GCGCCACCAGCGCATCCACACTGGCGAGAGGCCCTTTCCTTGCACGCAGTGTGGCCAGGCCTTTGCCCGC
TCTTCGACCCTGAAGCGGCACCAACAGATCCACTCCGGGGAGAAGGGATTCCTCTGTGCCGAGTGCGGCA
GGGCCTTCCGCATTGCCTCTGAGTTGGCCCAGCACATACGAATGCACAACGGAGAGAGGCCCTACCAGTG
TGAGGACTGCGGCCAGGCCTTCACCAGGTCCAATCACCTCCAACGACACCGAGCCAAGCACGGCACCTGC
AAGAAGGAGCCCATCCCTTCCTCCTCTGACGAGTAGTAATGAACTAGTCCGTAACTTGAAAGTATTTCGA
TTTCTTGGCTTTATATATCTTGTGGAAAGGACGAGGCGATCCGTTATACAAGCACCAC
