>Addgene plasmid #142408 | TFORF2356 | depositor partial sequence | sequence record 279363 | Barcode
GGCGATCCGTTATACAAGCACCAC
